Addgene plasmid #134833: pHRdSV40-UP-24xGCN4-2xIFP2-CAAX-24xPP7
Purpose: Expresses 24xSunTag-2xIFP2-CAAX (24xGCN4_v4-2xIFP2-CAAX)
Depositing lab: Marvin Tanenbaum. Depositing organization: Hubrecht Institute. Publication: Dynamics of Translation of Single mRNA Molecules In Vivo. Yan X, Hoek TA, Vale RD, Tanenbaum ME. Cell. 2016 May 5;165(4):976-89. doi: 10.1016/j.cell.2016.04.034. PubMed 27153498.
Backbone
  Vector backbone: pHRdSV40-UP
  Vector type: Lentiviral
Growth in bacteria
  Bacterial resistance: Ampicillin, 100 μg/mL
  Growth temperature: 37°C
  Growth strain: NEB Stable
  Copy number: Unknown
Gene/Insert
  Gene/Insert name: 24xGCN4_v4-2xIFP2-CAAX (alt name: 24xSunTag-2xIFP2-CAAX)
  Promoter: dSV40
  Cloning method: Gibson Cloning
  Sequencing primers: 5′ dSV40 Forward Primer
Terms and licenses: Academic/Nonprofit Terms; Industry Terms: Not Available to Industry
Depositor comments: Please note: Plasmid contains a N7D mutation in the 23rd GCN4_v4 tag. This mutation is not known to affect plasmid function.
How to cite: pHRdSV40-UP-24xGCN4-2xIFP2-CAAX-24xPP7 was a gift from Marvin Tanenbaum (Addgene plasmid # 134833 ; http://n2t.net/addgene:134833 ; RRID:Addgene_134833)
