[The description below was written by a language model from this plasmid's Addgene catalogue record and pLannotate feature annotations shown in this document.]
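Description:
pHRdSV40-UP-24xGCN4-2xIFP2-CAAX-24xPP7 is a 13.4 kb HIV-1-based lentiviral transfer plasmid built on the pHRdSV40-UP backbone. It is propagated in E. coli through a high-copy ColE1/pUC-type origin with ampicillin selection (AmpR with its bla promoter). A recombination-deficient strain is recorded as the growth host, which is consistent with the highly repetitive insert. The viral portion comprises a truncated 5' LTR, the Ψ packaging signal with a partial gag sequence, the RRE for Rev-dependent export of the genomic RNA, the cPPT/CTS, and a self-inactivating ΔU3 3' LTR. Outside the LTRs, the backbone retains remnants of older vectors, including fragments of TcR, rop and bom, and an SV40 promoter–gpt–small t intron–poly(A) cassette. No WPRE and no mammalian drug-selection marker within the provirus are annotated.

The payload is driven by the promoter the record calls dSV40, annotated as an SV40 early promoter lacking the enhancer region. It encodes 24 copies of the solubility-optimised GCN4_v4 (SunTag) peptide, followed by two tandem copies of the biliverdin-dependent near-infrared protein iFP2.0 and a C-terminal CAAX motif for membrane anchoring. The annotation tool picks up only a few GCN4 repeats. The CAAX motif and PP7 hairpins are not annotated as such, although twelve regularly spaced short hits downstream of the coding sequence probably mark the repeat array corresponding to the 24 PP7 sites in the construct's name. The depositor notes an N7D substitution in the 23rd GCN4 repeat, not known to affect function.

In use, co-expressed scFv–fluorescent protein binds nascent SunTag peptides while a PP7 coat protein fusion labels the mRNA. Together these allow translation of single mRNA molecules to be imaged in living cells.
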