Features (pLannotate 1.2.2; 46 found; start..end, strand, type, name):
    145..424     +  CDS            TcR (fragment): tetracycline efflux protein; tet; confers resistance to tetracycline
    425..473     -  misc_feature   bom (fragment): basis of mobility region from pBR322
    575..610     -  CDS            rop (fragment): Rop protein, which maintains plasmids at low copy number; rop
    705..809     +  promoter       AmpR promoter: bla
    810..1670    +  CDS            AmpR: β-lactamase; bla; confers resistance to ampicillin, carbenicillin, and related antibiotics
   1841..2429    +  rep_origin     ori: high-copy-number ColE1/pMB1/pBR322/pUC origin of replication
   2612..2668    +  CDS            lacI (fragment): lac repressor; lacI; The lac repressor binds to the lac operator to inhibit transcription in E. coli. This inhibition can be relieved by adding lactose or isopropyl-β-D-thiogalactopyranoside (IPTG).
   2688..2759    +  promoter       SV40 promoter (fragment): SV40 enhancer and early promoter
   2786..2996    +  promoter       SV40 promoter: SV40 early promoter
   3204..3323    +  CDS            gpt (fragment): XGPT_ECOLI - Also known as gpp, gxu. Experimental evidence at protein level: Swiss-Prot protein existence level 1. Purine salvage pathway enzyme that catalyzes the transfer of the ribosyl-5-phosphate group from 5-phospho-alpha-D-ribose 1- diphosphate (PRPP) to the N9 position of the 6-oxopurines guanine and xanthine to form the corresponding ribonucleotides GMP (guanosine 5'- monophosphate) and XMP (xanthosine 5'-monophosphate), with the release of PPi. To a lesser extent, also acts on hypoxanthine (PubMed:9100006, PubMed:3886014). Does not ribophosphorylate adenine (PubMed:3886014). From Esch
   3323..3658    +  CDS            gpt (fragment): XGPT_ECOLI - Also known as gpp, gxu. Experimental evidence at protein level: Swiss-Prot protein existence level 1. Purine salvage pathway enzyme that catalyzes the transfer of the ribosyl-5-phosphate group from 5-phospho-alpha-D-ribose 1- diphosphate (PRPP) to the N9 position of the 6-oxopurines guanine and xanthine to form the corresponding ribonucleotides GMP (guanosine 5'- monophosphate) and XMP (xanthosine 5'-monophosphate), with the release of PPi. To a lesser extent, also acts on hypoxanthine (PubMed:9100006, PubMed:3886014). Does not ribophosphorylate adenine (PubMed:3886014). From Esch
   3753..4058    +  CDS            frsA (fragment): FRSA_ECOLI - Also known as yafA. Experimental evidence at protein level: Swiss-Prot protein existence level 1. Catalyzes the hydrolysis of esters (PubMed:15808744). Displays esterase activity toward pNP-butyrate (PubMed:15808744). May stimulate mixed-acid fermentation by acting as a fermentation/respiration switch that down-regulates respiration and up- regulates fermentation rates (PubMed:15169777). From Escherichia coli (strain K12).
   4062..4136    +  CDS            small t antigen (fragment): SV40 (simian virus 40) small t antigen
   4138..4203    +  intron         small t intron: SV40 (simian virus 40) small t antigen intron
   4333..4353    +  CDS            SV40 NLS: nuclear localization signal of SV40 (simian virus 40) large T antigen
   4672..4755    +  CDS            large T antigen (fragment): large T antigen from SV40 (simian virus 40)
   4778..4912    +  polyA_signal   SV40 poly(A) signal: SV40 polyadenylation signal
   5079..5408    +  CDS            nef (fragment): NEF_HV1BR - Experimental evidence at protein level: Swiss-Prot protein existence level 1. Extracellular Nef protein targets CD4(+) T-lymphocytes for apoptosis by interacting with CXCR4 surface receptors (PubMed:14990729). From Human immunodeficiency virus type 1 group M subtype B (isolate BRU/LAI) (HIV-1).
   5456..5713    +  LTR            5' LTR (truncated): truncated 5' long terminal repeat (LTR) from HIV-1
   5760..5885    +  misc_feature   HIV-1 Ψ: packaging signal of human immunodeficiency virus type 1
   5869..6207    +  CDS            HIV-1 gag (fragment): gag protein from human immunodeficiency virus 1; gag
   6382..6615    +  misc_feature   RRE: The Rev response element (RRE) of HIV-1 allows for Rev-dependent mRNA export from the nucleus to the cytoplasm.
   6992..7092    +  CDS            Rev (fragment): human immunodeficiency virus 1 (HIV-1) Rev protein; rev; enhances nuclear export of unspliced and incompletely spliced viral mRNAs
   7129..7246    +  misc_feature   cPPT/CTS: central polypurine tract and central termination sequence of HIV-1
   7283..7306    -  misc_feature   MCS (fragment): pBluescript multiple cloning site
   7309..7519    +  promoter       SV40 promoter: SV40 early promoter
   7635..7691    +  CDS            GCN4_v4: GCN4 peptide optimized to improve solubility while preserving binding to an scFv-GFP fusion protein (Tanenbaum et al., 2014)
   8009..8032    +  CDS            GCN4_v4 (fragment): GCN4 peptide optimized to improve solubility while preserving binding to an scFv-GFP fusion protein (Tanenbaum et al., 2014)
   8301..8323    +  CDS            GCN4_v4 (fragment): GCN4 peptide optimized to improve solubility while preserving binding to an scFv-GFP fusion protein (Tanenbaum et al., 2014)
   9411..10370   +  CDS            iFP2.0: iFP2.0 is a basic (constitutively fluorescent) near ir fluorescent protein published in 2014, derived from Rhodopseudomonas palustris. It requires the cofactor biliverdin for fluorescence.
  10386..11345   +  CDS            iFP2.0: iFP2.0 is a basic (constitutively fluorescent) near ir fluorescent protein published in 2014, derived from Rhodopseudomonas palustris. It requires the cofactor biliverdin for fluorescence.
  11538..11556   -  misc_feature   MCS (fragment): pUC18/19 multiple cloning site
  11659..11677   -  misc_feature   MCS (fragment): pUC18/19 multiple cloning site
  11780..11798   -  misc_feature   MCS (fragment): pUC18/19 multiple cloning site
  11901..11919   -  misc_feature   MCS (fragment): pUC18/19 multiple cloning site
  12022..12040   -  misc_feature   MCS (fragment): pUC18/19 multiple cloning site
  12143..12161   -  misc_feature   MCS (fragment): pUC18/19 multiple cloning site
  12264..12282   -  misc_feature   MCS (fragment): pUC18/19 multiple cloning site
  12385..12403   -  misc_feature   MCS (fragment): pUC18/19 multiple cloning site
  12506..12524   -  misc_feature   MCS (fragment): pUC18/19 multiple cloning site
  12627..12645   -  misc_feature   MCS (fragment): pUC18/19 multiple cloning site
  12748..12766   -  misc_feature   MCS (fragment): pUC18/19 multiple cloning site
  12869..12887   -  misc_feature   MCS (fragment): pUC18/19 multiple cloning site
  12990..13061   +  CDS            nef (fragment): NEF_HV1Z2 - Experimental evidence at protein level: Swiss-Prot protein existence level 1. Extracellular Nef protein targets CD4(+) T-lymphocytes for apoptosis by interacting with CXCR4 surface receptors. From Human immunodeficiency virus type 1 group M subtype D (isolate Z2/CDC-Z34) (HIV-1).
  13063..13296   +  LTR            3' LTR (ΔU3): self-inactivating 3' long terminal repeat (LTR) from HIV-1
  13321..13339   -  promoter       SP6 promoter: promoter for bacteriophage SP6 RNA polymerase
>Addgene plasmid #134833 | pHRdSV40-UP-24xGCN4-2xIFP2-CAAX-24xPP7 | addgene full sequence | sequence record 265783 | Addgene NGS Result
TGGCTTACTGAAGCAGACCCTATCATCTCTCTCGTAAACTGCCGTCAGAGTCGGTTTGGTTGGACGAACC
TTCTGAGTTTCTGGTAACGCCGTCCCGCACCCGGAAATGGTCAGCGAACCAATCAGCAGGGTCATCGCTA
GCCAGATCCTCTACGCCGGACGCATCGTGGCCGGCATCACCGGCGCCACAGGTGCGGTTGCTGGCGCCTA
TATCGCCGACATCACCGATGGGGAAGATCGGGCTCGCCACTTCGGGCTCATGAGCGCTTGTTTCGGCGTG
GGTATGGTGGCAGGCCCCGTGGCCGGGGGACTGTTGGGCGCCATCTCCTTGCATGCACCATTCCTTGCGG
CGGCGGTGCTCAACGGCCTCAACCTACTACTGGGCTGCTTCCTAATGCAGGAGTCGCATAAGGGAGAGCG
TCGAATGGTGCACTCTCAGTACAATCTGCTCTGATGCCGCATAGTTAAGCCAGCCCCGACACCCGCCAAC
ACCCGCTGACGCGCCCTGACGGGCTTGTCTGCTCCCGGCATCCGCTTACAGACAAGCTGTGACCGTCTCC
GGGAGCTGCATGTGTCAGAGGTTTTCACCGTCATCACCGAAACGCGCGAGACGAAAGGGCCTCGTGATAC
GCCTATTTTTATAGGTTAATGTCATGATAATAATGGTTTCTTAGACGTCAGGTGGCACTTTTCGGGGAAA
TGTGCGCGGAACCCCTATTTGTTTATTTTTCTAAATACATTCAAATATGTATCCGCTCATGAGACAATAA
CCCTGATAAATGCTTCAATAATATTGAAAAAGGAAGAGTATGAGTATTCAACATTTCCGTGTCGCCCTTA
TTCCCTTTTTTGCGGCATTTTGCCTTCCTGTTTTTGCTCACCCAGAAACGCTGGTGAAAGTAAAAGATGC
TGAAGATCAGTTGGGTGCACGAGTGGGTTACATCGAACTGGATCTCAACAGCGGTAAGATCCTTGAGAGT
TTTCGCCCCGAAGAACGTTTTCCAATGATGAGCACTTTTAAAGTTCTGCTATGTGGCGCGGTATTATCCC
GTATTGACGCCGGGCAAGAGCAACTCGGTCGCCGCATACACTATTCTCAGAATGACTTGGTTGAGTACTC
ACCAGTCACAGAAAAGCATCTTACGGATGGCATGACAGTAAGAGAATTATGCAGTGCTGCCATAACCATG
AGTGATAACACTGCGGCCAACTTACTTCTGACAACGATCGGAGGACCGAAGGAGCTAACCGCTTTTTTGC
ACAACATGGGGGATCATGTAACTCGCCTTGATCGTTGGGAACCGGAGCTGAATGAAGCCATACCAAACGA
CGAGCGTGACACCACGATGCCTGTAGCAATGGCAACAACGTTGCGCAAACTATTAACTGGCGAACTACTT
ACTCTAGCTTCCCGGCAACAATTAATAGACTGGATGGAGGCGGATAAAGTTGCAGGACCACTTCTGCGCT
CGGCCCTTCCGGCTGGCTGGTTTATTGCTGATAAATCTGGAGCCGGTGAGCGTGGGTCTCGCGGTATCAT
TGCAGCACTGGGGCCAGATGGTAAGCCCTCCCGTATCGTAGTTATCTACACGACGGGGAGTCAGGCAACT
ATGGATGAACGAAATAGACAGATCGCTGAGATAGGTGCCTCACTGATTAAGCATTGGTAACTGTCAGACC
AAGTTTACTCATATATACTTTAGATTGATTTAAAACTTCATTTTTAATTTAAAAGGATCTAGGTGAAGAT
CCTTTTTGATAATCTCATGACCAAAATCCCTTAACGTGAGTTTTCGTTCCACTGAGCGTCAGACCCCGTA
GAAAAGATCAAAGGATCTTCTTGAGATCCTTTTTTTCTGCGCGTAATCTGCTGCTTGCAAACAAAAAAAC
CACCGCTACCAGCGGTGGTTTGTTTGCCGGATCAAGAGCTACCAACTCTTTTTCCGAAGGTAACTGGCTT
CAGCAGAGCGCAGATACCAAATACTGTTCTTCTAGTGTAGCCGTAGTTAGGCCACCACTTCAAGAACTCT
GTAGCACCGCCTACATACCTCGCTCTGCTAATCCTGTTACCAGTGGCTGCTGCCAGTGGCGATAAGTCGT
GTCTTACCGGGTTGGACTCAAGACGATAGTTACCGGATAAGGCGCAGCGGTCGGGCTGAACGGGGGGTTC
GTGCACACAGCCCAGCTTGGAGCGAACGACCTACACCGAACTGAGATACCTACAGCGTGAGCTATGAGAA
AGCGCCACGCTTCCCGAAGGGAGAAAGGCGGACAGGTATCCGGTAAGCGGCAGGGTCGGAACAGGAGAGC
GCACGAGGGAGCTTCCAGGGGGAAACGCCTGGTATCTTTATAGTCCTGTCGGGTTTCGCCACCTCTGACT
TGAGCGTCGATTTTTGTGATGCTCGTCAGGGGGGCGGAGCCTATGGAAAAACGCCAGCAACGCGGCCTTT
TTACGGTTCCTGGCCTTTTGCTGGCCTTTTGCTCACATGTTCTTTCCTGCGTTATCCCCTGATTCTGTGG
ATAACCGTATTACCGCCTTTGAGTGAGCTGATACCGCTCGCCGCAGCCGAACGACCGAGCGCAGCGAGTC
AGTGAGCGAGGAAGCGGAAGAGCGCCCAATACGCAAACCGCCTCTCCCCGCGCGTTGGCCGATTCATTAA
TGCAGCTGTGGAATGTGTGTCAGTTAGGGTGTGGAAAGTCCCCAGGCTCCCCAGCAGGCAGAAGTATGCA
AAGCATGCATCTCAATTAGTCAGCAACCAGATGTGGAAAGTCCCCAGGCTCCCCAGCAGGCAGAAGTATG
CAAAGCATGCATCTCAATTAGTCAGCAACCATAGTCCCGCCCCTAACTCCGCCCATCCCGCCCCTAACTC
CGCCCAGTTCCGCCCATTCTCCGCCCCATGGCTGACTAATTTTTTTTATTTATGCAGAGGCCGAGGCCGC
CTCGGCCTCTGAGCTATTCCAGAAGTAGTGAGGAGGCTTTTTTGGAGGCCTAGGCTTTTGCAAAAAGCTT
GGACACAAGACAGGCTTGCGAGATATGTTTGAGAATACCACTTTATCCCGCGTCAGGGAGAGGCAGTGCG
TAAAAAGACGCGGACTCATGTGAAATACTGGTTTTTAGTGCGCCAGATCTCTATAATCTCGCGCAACCTA
TTTTCCCCTCGAACACTTTTTAAGCCGTAGATAAACAGGCTGGGACACTTCACATGAGCGAAAAATACAT
CGTCACCTGGGACATGTTGCAGATCCATGCACGTAAACTCGCAAGCCGACTGATGCCTTCTGAACAATGG
AAAGGCATTATTGCCGTAAGCCGTGGCGGTCTGTACCGGGTGCGTTACTGGCGCGTGAACTGGGTATTCG
TCATGTCGATACCGTTTGTATTTCCAGCTACGATCACGACAACCAGCGCGAGCTTAAAGTGCTGAAACGC
GCAGAAGGCGATGGCGAAGGCTTCATCGTTATTGATGACCTGGTGGATACCGGTGGTACTGCGGTTGCGA
TTCGTGAAATGTATCCAAAAGCGCACTTTGTCACCATCTTCGCAAAACCGGCTGGTCGTCCGCTGGTTGA
TGACTATGTTGTTGATATCCCGCAAGATACCTGGATTGAACAGCCGTGGGATATGGGCGTCGTATTCGTC
CCGCCAATCTCCGGTCGCTAATCTTTTCAACGCCTGGCACTGCCGGGCGTTGTTCTTTTTAACTTCAGGC
GGGTTACAATAGTTTCCAGTAAGTATTCTGGAGGCTGCATCCATGACACAGGCAAACCTGAGCGAAACCC
TGTTCAAACCCCGCTTTAAACATCCTGAAACCTCGACGCTAGTCCGCCGCTTTAATCACGGCGCACAACC
GCCTGTGCAGTCGGCCCTTGATGGTAAAACCATCCCTCACTGGTATCGCATGATTAACCGTCTGATGTGG
ATCTGGCGCGGCATTGACCCACGCGAAATCCTCGACGTCCAGGCACGTATTGTGATGAGCGATGCCGAAC
GTACCGACGATGATTTATACGATACGGTGATTGGCTACCGTGGCGGCAACTGGATTTATGAGTGGGCCCC
GGATCTTTGTGAAGGAACCTTACTTCTGTGGTGTGACATAATTGGACAAACTACCTACAGAGATTTAAAG
CTCTAAGGTAAATATAAAATTTTTAAGTGTATAATGTGTTAAACTACTGATTCTAATTGTTTGTGTATTT
TAGATTCCAACCTATGGAACTGATGAATGGGAGCAGTGGTGGAATGCCTTTAATGAGGAAAACCTGTTTT
GCTCAGAAGAAATGCCATCTAGTGATGATGAGGCTACTGCTGACTCTCAACATTCTACTCCTCCAAAAAA
GAAGAGAAAGGTAGAAGACCCCAAGGACTTTCCTTCAGAATTGCTAAGTTTTTTGAGTCATGCTGTGTTT
AGTAATAGAACTCTTGCTTGCTTTGCTATTTACACCACAAAGGAAAAAGCTGCACTGCTATACAAGAAAA
TTATGGAAAAATATTCTGTAACCTTTATAAGTAGGCATAACAGTTATAATCATAACATACTGTTTTTTCT
TACTCCACACAGGCATAGAGTGTCTGCTATTAATAACTATGCTCAAAAATTGTGTACCTTTAGCTTTTTA
ATTTGTAAAGGGGTTAATAAGGAATATTTGATGTATAGTGCCTTGACTAGAGATCATAATCAGCCATACC
ACATTTGTAGAGGTTTTACTTGCTTTAAAAAACCTCCCACACCTCCCCCTGAACCTGAAACATAAAATGA
ATGCAATTGTTGTTGTTAACTTGTTTATTGCAGCTTATAATGGTTACAAATAAAGCAATAGCATCACAAA
TTTCACAAATAAAGCATTTTTTTCACTGCATTCTAGTTGTGGTTTGTCCAAACTCATCAATGTATCTTAT
CATGTCTGGATCAACTGGATAACTCAAGCTAACCAAAATCATCCCAAACTTCCCACCCCATACCCTATTA
CCACTGCCAATTACCTGTGGTTTCATTTACTCTAAACCTGTGATTCCTCTGAATTATTTTCATTTTAAAG
AAATTGTATTTGTTAAATATGTACTACAAACTTAGTAGTTGGAAGGGCTAATTCACTCCCAAAGAAGACA
AGATATCCTTGATCTGTGGATCTACCACACACAAGGCTACTTCCCTGATTAGCAGAACTACACACCAGGG
CCAGGGGTCAGATATCCACTGACCTTTGGATGGTGCTACAAGCTAGTACCAGTTGAGCCAGATAAGGTAG
AAGAGGCCAATAAAGGAGAGAACACCAGCTTGTTACACCCTGTGAGCCTGCATGGGATGGATGACCCGGA
GAGAGAAGTGTTAGAGTGGAGGTTTGACAGCCGCCTAGCATTTCATCACGTGGCCCGAGAGCTGCATCCG
GAGTACTTCAAGAACTGCTGATATCGAGCTTGCTACAAGGGACTTTCCGCTGGGGACTTTCCAGGGAGGC
GTGGCCTGGGCGGGACTGGGGAGTGGCGAGCCCTCAGATCCTGCATATAAGCAGCTGCTTTTTGCCTGTA
CTGGGTCTCTCTGGTTAGACCAGATCTGAGCCTGGGAGCTCTCTGGCTAACTAGGGAACCCACTGCTTAA
GCCTCAATAAAGCTTGCCTTGAGTGCTTCAAGTAGTGTGTGCCCGTCTGTTGTGTGACTCTGGTAACTAG
AGATCCCTCAGACCCTTTTAGTCAGTGTGGAAAATCTCTAGCAGTGGCGCCCGAACAGGGACTTGAAAGC
GAAAGGGAAACCAGAGGAGCTCTCTCGACGCAGGACTCGGCTTGCTGAAGCGCGCACGGCAAGAGGCGAG
GGGCGGCGACTGGTGAGTACGCCAAAAATTTTGACTAGCGGAGGCTAGAAGGAGAGAGATGGGTGCGAGA
GCGTCAGTATTAAGCGGGGGAGAATTAGATCGCGATGGGAAAAAATTCGGTTAAGGCCAGGGGGAAAGAA
AAAATATAAATTAAAACATATAGTATGGGCAAGCAGGGAGCTAGAACGATTCGCAGTTAATCCTGGCCTG
TTAGAAACATCAGAAGGCTGTAGACAAATACTGGGACAGCTACAACCATCCCTTCAGACAGGATCAGAAG
AACTTAGATCATTATATAATACAGTAGCAACCCTCTATTGTGTGCATCAAAGGATAGAGATAAAAGACAC
CAAGGAAGCTTTAGACAAGATAGAGGAAGAGCAAAACAAAAGTAAGACCACCGCACAGCAAGCGGCCGGC
CGCTGATCTTCAGACCTGGAGGAGGAGATATGAGGGACAATTGGAGAAGTGAATTATATAAATATAAAGT
AGTAAAAATTGAACCATTAGGAGTAGCACCCACCAAGGCAAAGAGAAGAGTGGTGCAGAGAGAAAAAAGA
GCAGTGGGAATAGGAGCTTTGTTCCTTGGGTTCTTGGGAGCAGCAGGAAGCACTATGGGCGCAGCGTCAA
TGACGCTGACGGTACAGGCCAGACAATTATTGTCTGGTATAGTGCAGCAGCAGAACAATTTGCTGAGGGC
TATTGAGGCGCAACAGCATCTGTTGCAACTCACAGTCTGGGGCATCAAGCAGCTCCAGGCAAGAATCCTG
GCTGTGGAAAGATACCTAAAGGATCAACAGCTCCTGGGGATTTGGGGTTGCTCTGGAAAACTCATTTGCA
CCACTGCTGTGCCTTGGAATGCTAGTTGGAGTAATAAATCTCTGGAACAGATTTGGAATCACACGACCTG
GATGGAGTGGGACAGAGAAATTAACAATTACACAAGCTTAATACACTCCTTAATTGAAGAATCGCAAAAC
CAGCAAGAAAAGAATGAACAAGAATTATTGGAATTAGATAAATGGGCAAGTTTGTGGAATTGGTTTAACA
TAACAAATTGGCTGTGGTATATAAAATTATTCATAATGATAGTAGGAGGCTTGGTAGGTTTAAGAATAGT
TTTTGCTGTACTTTCTATAGTGAATAGAGTTAGGCAGGGATATTCACCATTATCGTTTCAGACCCACCTC
CCAACCCCGAGGGGACCCGACAGGCCCGAAGGAATAGAAGAAGAAGGTGGAGAGAGAGACAGAGACAGAT
CCATTCGATTAGTGAACGGATCTCGACGGTATCGCCAAATGGCAGTATTCATCCACAATTTTAAAAGAAA
AGGGGGGATTGGGGGGTACAGTGCAGGGGAAAGAATAGTAGACATAATAGCAACAGACATACAAACTAAA
GAATTACAAAAACAAATTACAAAAATTCAAAATTTTCGGGTTTATTACAGGGACAGCAGAGATCCAGTTT
GGATCGATAAGCTTGATATCGAATTCAGGCAGGCAGAAGTATGCAAAGCATGCATCTCAATTAGTCAGCA
ACCATAGTCCCGCCCCTAACTCCGCCCATCCCGCCCCTAACTCCGCCCAGTTCCGCCCATTCTCCGCCCC
ATGGCTGACTAATTTTTTTTATTTATGCAGAGGCCGAGGCCGCCTCTGCCTCTGAGCTATTCCAGAAGTA
GTGAGGAGGCTTTTTTGGAGGCCTAGGCTACGCGTGAATTCGTTGCATATGGCCACCATGACTGCAGTTG
GTAGCTCGGATCCGATCCATTTGGCGCGCCGATTACTCGGTCCGGGTGGATCTGGAGGTGGAGGTTCTGG
AGGAGAAGAACTTTTGAGCAAGAATTATCATCTTGAGAACGAAGTGGCTCGTCTTAAGAAAGGTTCTGGC
AGTGGAGAAGAACTGCTTTCAAAGAATTACCACCTGGAAAATGAGGTAGCTAGACTGAAAAAGGGGAGCG
GAAGTGGGGAGGAGTTGCTGAGCAAAAATTATCATTTGGAGAACGAAGTAGCACGACTAAAGAAAGGGTC
CGGATCGGGTGAGGAGTTACTCTCGAAAAATTATCATCTCGAAAACGAAGTGGCTCGGCTAAAAAAGGGC
AGTGGTTCTGGAGAAGAGCTATTATCTAAAAACTACCACCTCGAAAATGAGGTGGCACGCTTAAAAAAGG
GAAGTGGCAGTGGTGAAGAGCTACTATCCAAGAATTATCATCTTGAGAACGAGGTAGCGCGTTTGAAGAA
GGGTTCCGGCTCAGGAGAGGAACTGCTCTCGAAGAACTATCATCTTGAAAATGAGGTCGCTCGATTAAAA
AAGGGATCGGGCAGTGGTGAGGAACTACTTTCAAAGAATTACCACCTCGAAAACGAAGTAGCTCGATTAA
AGAAAGGTTCAGGGTCGGGTGAAGAATTACTGAGTAAAAATTATCATCTGGAAAATGAGGTAGCGAGACT
AAAAAAGGGGAGTGGTTCTGGCGAAGAGTTGCTATCGAAAAATTATCATCTTGAGAACGAAGTTGCTAGG
CTCAAAAAGGGCTCAGGCTCAGGCGAGGAGTTGCTCTCGAAAAACTACCACTTGGAAAATGAGGTCGCGA
GGTTGAAAAAGGGGAGCGGGTCGGGCGAGGAGTTATTGAGCAAAAACTATCATTTAGAGAACGAAGTCGC
GCGCTTAAAGAAAGGCTCGGGCTCGGGCGAAGAACTCTTATCGAAGAACTACCACCTCGAAAATGAGGTC
GCCAGGTTGAAAAAGGGCAGTGGCAGCGGGGAGGAACTCTTGAGCAAGAACTACCACTTGGAGAATGAGG
TCGCGAGATTGAAGAAAGGGTCGGGGAGCGGCGAGGAATTGCTCAGCAAGAATTATCATTTGGAGAACGA
AGTCGCCAGGCTCAAGAAAGGCTCGGGGTCGGGGGAGGAATTGTTGAGTAAAAACTACCACTTGGAAAAT
GAAGTCGCCAGGCTCAAAAAAGGGAGTGGGAGCGGCGAAGAGTTATTGAGCAAAAATTACCACTTGGAGA
ACGAAGTGGCAAGGCTCAAGAAAGGGAGCGGCAGCGGGGAGGAGCTCTTATCGAAGAACTACCACTTAGA
GAATGAAGTCGCCCGCTTGAAGAAAGGCTCGGGGAGCGGGGAAGAGCTCTTGAGCAAGAACTACCACTTG
GAAAATGAGGTGGCGCGCTTGAAGAAAGGGAGCGGGAGCGGGGAAGAGTTACTATCTAAGAATTATCATC
TCGAGAACGAGGTGGCTCGACTAAAGAAGGGCTCCGGCAGTGGGGAGGAACTCCTGTCGAAGAACTATCA
TCTTGAAAATGAGGTTGCAAGACTTAAAAAGGGGTCCGGATCAGGTGAGGAACTACTCAGTAAGAATTAC
CACCTGGAAAACGAAGTTGCACGTTTGAAGAAAGGATCAGGATCAGGCGAAGAACTGCTCTCAAAAGATT
ATCATTTGGAAAATGAGGTTGCACGTTTAAAAAAGGGAAGTGGCAGTGGTGAGGAACTTCTGTCGAAAAA
TTATCATCTCGAGAATGAAGTAGCCCGACTTAAAAAGGGTTCTGGCTCGGGTCAGCGGCCGCACCGGTAC
CCCGCGGGTGGTGGTGGTAGCGGTGGTGGTGCTCGGGACCCTCAACCTTTCTTCCCTCCTCTGTATCTCG
GAGGACCAGAGATCACTACTGAGAACTGCGAGCGGGAACCTATACATATACCAGGTTCTATTCAACCTCA
TGGAGCACTGCTCACAGCCGATGGACATTCTGGCGAGGTGCTGCAAGTTTCACTCAACGCAGCCACTTTC
CTGGGCCAGGAACCAACTGTTCTGCGGGGACAGACCCTGGCAGCCCTGCTGCCAGACCAGTGGCCTGCTC
TGCAGACTGCCCTGCCTCCAGGCTGCCAGGACGCCCTGCAGTATCGCGCCACCCTGGATTGGCCCGCCGC
CGGACACCTGAGCCTGACCGTGCATAGGGTGGCCGAGCTGCTGATTCTGGAGTTCGAGCCTACTGAGGCA
TGGGACTCTATTGGACCCCACGCTCTGAGAAATGCAATGTTCGCTCTGGAGAGTGCTCCTAATCTCCGGG
CACTGGCTGAAGTCGCAACCCAAACAGTCCGGGAACTGTCAGGTTTCGACCGGGTGATGCTGTACAAGTT
TGCACCAGACGCAACAGGAGAGGTTATTGCCGAAGCAAGGCGCGAGGGCATGCAGGCTTACCTCGGGCAT
AGGTTTCCCGCATCCACCACCCCTGCACAAGCTAGGGCCCTCTACACAAGACACCTGCTCCGGCTGACCG
CAGACACCAGGGCTGCAGCAGTGCCCCTCGACCCCGTGCTGAATCCCCAGACAAATGCTCCTACACCTCT
GGGCGGAGCTGTCCTCAGAGCTACATCCCCAATGCACATGCAGTACCTGAGGAATATGGGAGTGGGCTCC
TCCCTGAGCGTCAGCGTCGTGGTCGGCGGCCAGCTGTGGGGACTGATTGTCTGCCACCATCAGACACCCT
ACGTGCTGCCACCAGATCTGCGGACCACCCTGGAGTATCTGGGGAGGCTCCTGTCCCTGCAGGTGCAGAG
GAAAGAAGCCCGTACGGGAGGTGGTGCTCGGGACCCTCAACCTTTCTTCCCTCCTCTGTATCTCGGAGGA
CCAGAGATCACTACTGAGAACTGCGAGCGGGAACCTATACATATACCAGGTTCTATTCAACCTCATGGAG
CACTGCTCACAGCCGATGGACATTCTGGCGAGGTGCTGCAAGTTTCACTCAACGCAGCCACTTTCCTGGG
CCAGGAACCAACTGTTCTGCGGGGACAGACCCTGGCAGCCCTGCTGCCAGACCAGTGGCCTGCTCTGCAG
ACTGCCCTGCCTCCAGGCTGCCAGGACGCCCTGCAGTATCGCGCCACCCTGGATTGGCCCGCCGCCGGAC
ACCTGAGCCTGACCGTGCATAGGGTGGCCGAGCTGCTGATTCTGGAGTTCGAGCCTACTGAGGCATGGGA
CTCTATTGGACCCCACGCTCTGAGAAATGCAATGTTCGCTCTGGAGAGTGCTCCTAATCTCCGGGCACTG
GCTGAAGTCGCAACCCAAACAGTCCGGGAACTGTCAGGTTTCGACCGGGTGATGCTGTACAAGTTTGCAC
CAGACGCAACAGGAGAGGTTATTGCCGAAGCAAGGCGCGAGGGCATGCAGGCTTACCTCGGGCATAGGTT
TCCCGCATCCACCACCCCTGCACAAGCTAGGGCCCTCTACACAAGACACCTGCTCCGGCTGACCGCAGAC
ACCAGGGCTGCAGCAGTGCCCCTCGACCCCGTGCTGAATCCCCAGACAAATGCTCCTACACCTCTGGGCG
GAGCTGTCCTCAGAGCTACATCCCCAATGCACATGCAGTACCTGAGGAATATGGGAGTGGGCTCCTCCCT
GAGCGTCAGCGTCGTGGTCGGCGGCCAGCTGTGGGGACTGATTGTCTGCCACCATCAGACACCCTACGTG
CTGCCACCAGATCTGCGGACCACCCTGGAGTATCTGGGGAGGCTCCTGTCCCTGCAGGTGCAGAGGAAAG
AAGCCGGAGGTAGCGGCGCAGGAGGTGCAGGAAGCGGTGCTGAGCCCGGTGGTTCTGGTGGCAAGAAGAA
AAAGAAGAAGAGCAAGACCAAGTGCGTGATCATGTAAACTAGTCCTGCAGGTTTAAACGAATTCGCCCTT
CGCGGGATCCTAAGGTACCTAATTGCCTAGAAAGGAGCAGACGATATGGCGTCGCTCCCTGCAGGTCGAC
TCTAGAAACCAGCAGAGCATATGGGCTCGCTGGCTGCAGTATTCCCGGGTTCATTAGATCCTAAGGTACC
TAATTGCCTAGAAAGGAGCAGACGATATGGCGTCGCTCCCTGCAGGTCGACTCTAGAAACCAGCAGAGCA
TATGGGCTCGCTGGCTGCAGTATTCCCGGGTTCATTAGATCCTAAGGTACCTAATTGCCTAGAAAGGAGC
AGACGATATGGCGTCGCTCCCTGCAGGTCGACTCTAGAAACCAGCAGAGCATATGGGCTCGCTGGCTGCA
GTATTCCCGGGTTCATTAGATCCTAAGGTACCTAATTGCCTAGAAAGGAGCAGACGATATGGCGTCGCTC
CCTGCAGGTCGACTCTAGAAACCAGCAGAGCATATGGGCTCGCTGGCTGCAGTATTCCCGGGTTCATTAG
ATCCTAAGGTACCTAATTGCCTAGAAAGGAGCAGACGATATGGCGTCGCTCCCTGCAGGTCGACTCTAGA
AACCAGCAGAGCATATGGGCTCGCTGGCTGCAGTATTCCCGGGTTCATTAGATCCTAAGGTACCTAATTG
CCTAGAAAGGAGCAGACGATATGGCGTCGCTCCCTGCAGGTCGACTCTAGAAACCAGCAGAGCATATGGG
CTCGCTGGCTGCAGTATTCCCGGGTTCATTAGATCCTAAGGTACCTAATTGCCTAGAAAGGAGCAGACGA
TATGGCGTCGCTCCCTGCAGGTCGACTCTAGAAACCAGCAGAGCATATGGGCTCGCTGGCTGCAGTATTC
CCGGGTTCATTAGATCCTAAGGTACCTAATTGCCTAGAAAGGAGCAGACGATATGGCGTCGCTCCCTGCA
GGTCGACTCTAGAAACCAGCAGAGCATATGGGCTCGCTGGCTGCAGTATTCCCGGGTTCATTAGATCCTA
AGGTACCTAATTGCCTAGAAAGGAGCAGACGATATGGCGTCGCTCCCTGCAGGTCGACTCTAGAAACCAG
CAGAGCATATGGGCTCGCTGGCTGCAGTATTCCCGGGTTCATTAGATCCTAAGGTACCTAATTGCCTAGA
AAGGAGCAGACGATATGGCGTCGCTCCCTGCAGGTCGACTCTAGAAACCAGCAGAGCATATGGGCTCGCT
GGCTGCAGTATTCCCGGGTTCATTAGATCCTAAGGTACCTAATTGCCTAGAAAGGAGCAGACGATATGGC
GTCGCTCCCTGCAGGTCGACTCTAGAAACCAGCAGAGCATATGGGCTCGCTGGCTGCAGTATTCCCGGGT
TCATTAGATCCTAAGGTACCTAATTGCCTAGAAAGGAGCAGACGATATGGCGTCGCTCCCTGCAGGTCGA
CTCTAGAAACCAGCAGAGCATATGGGCTCGCTGGCTGCAGTATTCCCGGGTTCATTAGATCTCGCGAAGG
GCGAATTCGCGGCCGCGATCATATTCGAAGATCTTAATTAAGGTACCTTTAAGACCAATGACTTACAAGG
CAGCTGTAGATCTTAGCCACTTTTTAAAAGAAAAGGGGGGACTGGAAGGGCTAATTCACTCCCAACGAAG
ACAAGATCTGCTTTTTGCTTGTACTGGGTCTCTCTGGTTAGACCAGATCTGAGCCTGGGAGCTCTCTGGC
TAACTAGGGAACCCACTGCTTAAGCCTCAATAAAGCTTGCCTTGAGTGCTTCAAGTAGTGTGTGCCCGTC
TGTTGTGTGACTCTGGTAACTAGAGATCCCTCAGACCCTTTTAGTCAGTGTGGAAAATCTCTAGCAGCAT
CTAGAATTAATTCCGTGTATTCTATAGTGTCACCTAAATCGTATGTGTATGATACATAAGGTTATGTATT
AATTGTAGCCGCGTTCTAACGACAATATGTACAAGCCTAATTGTGTAGCATC
